>Addgene plasmid #31788 | pCMV-GCaMP5G | addgene full sequence | sequence record 228108 | Addgene NGS Result
TAATAGTAATCAATTACGGGGTCATTAGTTCATAGCCCATATATGGAGTTCCGCGTTACATAACTTACGG
TAAATGGCCCGCCTGGCTGACCGCCCAACGACCCCCGCCCATTGACGTCAATAATGACGTATGTTCCCAT
AGTAACGCCAATAGGGACTTTCCATTGACGTCAATGGGTGGAGTATTTACGGTAAACTGCCCACTTGGCA
GTACATCAAGTGTATCATATGCCAAGTACGCCCCCTATTGACGTCAATGACGGTAAATGGCCCGCCTGGC
ATTATGCCCAGTACATGACCTTATGGGACTTTCCTACTTGGCAGTACATCTACGTATTAGTCATCGCTAT
TACCATGGTGATGCGGTTTTGGCAGTACATCAATGGGCGTGGATAGCGGTTTGACTCACGGGGATTTCCA
AGTCTCCACCCCATTGACGTCAATGGGAGTTTGTTTTGGCACCAAAATCAACGGGACTTTCCAAAATGTC
GTAACAACTCCGCCCCATTGACGCAAATGGGCGGTAGGCGTGTACGGTGGGAGGTCTATATAAGCAGAGC
TGGTTTAGTGAACCGTCAGATCCGCTAGCGCTACCGGACTCAGATCTCGCCACCATGGGTTCTCATCATC
ATCATCATCATGGTATGGCTAGCATGACTGGTGGACAGCAAATGGGTCGGGATCTGTACGACGATGACGA
TAAGGATCTCGCCACCATGGTCGACTCATCACGTCGTAAGTGGAATAAGACAGGTCACGCAGTCAGAGCT
ATAGGTCGGCTGAGCTCACTCGAGAACGTCTATATCAAGGCCGACAAGCAGAAGAACGGCATCAAGGCGA
ACTTCAAGATCCGCCACAACATCGAGGACGGCGGCGTGCAGCTCGCCTACCACTACCAGCAGAACACCCC
CATCGGCGACGGCCCCGTGCTGCTGCCCGACAACCACTACCTGAGCGTGCAGTCCAAACTTTCGAAAGAC
CCCAACGAGAAGCGCGATCACATGGTCCTGCTGGAGTTCGTGACCGCCGCCGGGATCACTCTCGGCATGG
ACGAGCTGTACAAGGGCGGTACCGGAGGGAGCATGGTGAGCAAGGGCGAGGAGCTGTTCACCGGGGTGGT
GCCCATCCTGGTCGAGCTGGACGGCGACGTAAACGGCCACAAGTTCAGCGTGTCCGGCGAGGGTGAGGGC
GATGCCACCTACGGCAAGCTGACCCTGAAGTTCATCTGCACCACCGGCAAGCTGCCCGTGCCCTGGCCCA
CCCTCGTGACCACCCTGACCTACGGCGTGCAGTGCTTCAGCCGCTACCCCGACCACATGAAGCAGCACGA
CTTCTTCAAGTCCGCCATGCCCGAAGGCTACATCCAGGAGCGCACCATCTTCTTCAAGGACGACGGCAAC
TACAAGACCCGCGCCGAGGTGAAGTTCGAGGGCGACACCCTGGTGAACCGCATCGAGCTGAAGGGCATCG
ACTTCAAGGAGGACGGCAACATCCTGGGGCACAAGCTGGAGTACAACCTGCCGGACCAACTGACTGAAGA
GCAGATCGCAGAATTTAAAGAGGCTTTCTCCCTATTTGACAAGGACGGGGATGGGACAATAACAACCAAG
GAGCTGGGGACGGTGATGCGGTCTCTGGGGCAGAACCCCACAGAAGCAGAGCTGCAGGACATGATCAATG
AAGTAGATGCCGACGGTGACGGCACAATCGACTTCCCTGAGTTCCTGACAATGATGGCAAGAAAAATGAA
ATACACAGACAGTGAAGAAGAAATTAGAGAAGCGTTCCGTGTGTTTGATAAGGATGGCAATGGCTACATC
AGTGCAGCAGAGCTTCGCCACGTGATGACAAACCTTGGAGAGAAGTTAACAGATGAAGAGGTTGATGAAA
TGATCAGGGAAGCAGACATCGATGGGGATGGTCAGGTAAACTACGAAGAGTTTGTACAAATGATGACAGC
GAAGTGAGCGGCCGCGACTCTAGATCATAATCAGCCATACCACATTTGTAGAGGTTTTACTTGCTTTAAA
AAACCTCCCACACCTCCCCCTGAACCTGAAACATAAAATGAATGCAATTGTTGTTGTTAACTTGTTTATT
GCAGCTTATAATGGTTACAAATAAAGCAATAGCATCACAAATTTCACAAATAAAGCATTTTTTTCACTGC
ATTCTAGTTGTGGTTTGTCCAAACTCATCAATGTATCTTAAGGCGTAAATTGTAAGCGTTAATATTTTGT
TAAAATTCGCGTTAAATTTTTGTTAAATCAGCTCATTTTTTAACCAATAGGCCGAAATCGGCAAAATCCC
TTATAAATCAAAAGAATAGACCGAGATAGGGT
[37 nt withheld, positions 2343-2379]
AAAGAACGTGGACTCCAACGTCAAAGG
[49 nt withheld, positions 2407-2455]
T
[91 nt withheld, positions 2457-2547]
G
[124 nt withheld, positions 2549-2672]
CAGGTGGCACTTTTCGGGGAAATGTGCGCGGAACCCCTATTTGTTTATTTTTCTAAATACATTCAAATAT
GTATCCGCTCATGAGACAATAACCCTGATAAATGCTTCAATAATATTGAAAAAGGAAGAGTCCTGAGGCG
GAAAGAACCAGCTGTGGAATGTGTGTCAGTTAGGGTGTGGAAAGTCCCCAGGCTCCCCAGCAGGCAGAAG
TATGCAAAGCATGCATCTCAATTAGTCAGCAACCAGGTGTGGAAAGTCCCCAGGCTCCCCAGCAGGCAGA
AGTATGCAAAGCATGCATCTCAATTAGTCAGCAACCATAGTCCCGCCCCTAACTCCGCCCATCCCGCCCC
TAACTCCGCCCAGTTCCGCCCATTCTCCGCCCCATGGCTGACTAATTTTTTTTATTTATGCAGAGGCCGA
GGCCGCCTCGGCCTCTGAGCTATTCCAGAAGTAGTGAGGAGGCTTTTTTGGAGGCCTAGGCTTTTGCAAA
GATCGATCAAGAGACAGGATGAGGATCGTTTCGCATGATTGAACAAGATGGATTGCACGCAGGTTCTCCG
GCCGCTTGGGTGGAGAGGCTATTCGGCTATGACTGGGCACAACAGACAATCGGCTGCTCTGATGCCGCCG
TGTTCCGGCTGTCAGCGCAGGGGCGCCCGGTTCTTTTTGTCAAGACCGACCTGTCCGGTGCCCTGAATGA
ACTGCAAGACGAGGCAGCGCGGCTATCGTGGCTGGCCACGACGGGCGTTCCTTGCGCAGCTGTGCTCGAC
GTTGTCACTGAAGCGGGAAGGGACTGGCTGCTATTGGGCGAAGTGCCGGGGCAGGATCTCCTGTCATCTC
ACCTTGCTCCTGCCGAGAAAGTATCCATCATGGCTGATGCAATGCGGCGGCTGCATACGCTTGATCCGGC
TACCTGCCCATTCGACCACCAAGCGAAACATCGCATCGAGCGAGCACGTACTCGGATGGAAGCCGGTCTT
GTCGATCAGGATGATCTGGACGAAGAGCATCAGGGGCTCGCGCCAGCCGAACTGTTCGCCAGGCTCAAGG
CGAGCATGCCCGACGGCGAGGATCTCGTCGTGACCCATGGCGATGCCTGCTTGCCGAATATCATGGTGGA
AAATGGCCGCTTTTCTGGATTCATCGACTGTGGCCGGCTGGGTGTGGCGGACCGCTATCAGGACATAGCG
TTGGCTACCCGTGATATTGCTGAAGAGCTTGGCGGCGAATGGGCTGACCGCTTCCTCGTGCTTTACGGTA
TCGCCGCTCCCGATTCGCAGCGCATCGCCTTCTATCGCCTTCTTGACGAGTTCTTCTGAGCGGGACTCTG
GGGTTCGAAATGACCGACCAAGCGACGCCCAACCTGCCATCACGAGATTTCGATTCCACCGCCGCCTTCT
ATGAAAGGTTGGGCTTCGGAATCGTTTTCCGGGACGCCGGCTGGATGATCCTCCAGCGCGGGGATCTCAT
GCTGGAGTTCTTCGCCCACCCTAGGGGGAGGCTAACTGAAACACGGAAGGAGACAATACCGGAAGGAACC
CGCGCTATGACGGCAATAAAAAGACAGAATAAAACGCACGGTGTTGGGTCGTTTGTTCATAAACGCGGGG
TTCGGTCCCAGGGCTGGCACTCTGTCGATACCCCACCGAGACCCCATTGGGGCCAATACGCCCGCGTTTC
TTCCTTTTCCCCACCCCACCCCCCAAGTTCGGGTGAAGGCCCAGGGCTCGCAGCCAACGTCGGGGCGGCA
GGCCCTGCCATAGCCTCAGGTTACTCATATATACTTTAGATTGATTTAAAACTTCATTTTTAATTTAAAA
GGATCTAGGTGAAGATCCTTTTTGATAATCTCATGACCAAAATCCCTTAACGTGAGTTTTCGTTCCACTG
AGCGTCAGACCCCGTAGAAAAGATCAAAGGATCTTCTTGAGATCCTTTTTTTCTGCGCGTAATCTGCTGC
TTGCAAACAAAAAAACCACCGCTACCAGCGGTGGTTTGTTTGCCGGATCAAGAGCTACCAACTCTTTTTC
CGAAGGTAACTGGCTTCAGCAGAGCGCAGATACCAAATACTGTTCTTCTAGTGTAGCCGTAGTTAGGCCA
CCACTTCAAGAACTCTGTAGCACCGCCTACATACCTCGCTCTGCTAATCCTGTTACCAGTGGCTGCTGCC
AGTGGCGATAAGTCGTGTCTTACCGGGTTGGACTCAAGACGATAGTTACCGGATAAGGCGCAGCGGTCGG
GCTGAACGGGGGGTTCGTGCACACAGCCCAGCTTGGAGCGAACGACCTACACCGAACTGAGATACCTACA
GCGTGAGCTATGAGAAAGCGCCACGCTTCCCGAAGGGAGAAAGGCGGACAGGTATCCGGTAAGCGGCAGG
GTCGGAACAGGAGAGCGCACGAGGGAGCTTCCAGGGGGAAACGCCTGGTATCTTTATAGTCCTGTCGGGT
TTCGCCACCTCTGACTTGAGCGTCGATTTTTGTGATGCTCGTCAGGGGGGCGGAGCCTATGGAAAAACGC
CAGCAACGCGGCCTTTTTACGGTTCCTGGCCTTTTGCTGGCCTTTTGCTCACATGTTCTTTCCTGCGTTA
TCCCCTGATTCTGTGGATAACCGTATTACCGCCATGCATTAGTTAT
Features (pLannotate 1.2.2; 14 found; start..end, strand, type, name):
     54..357     +  enhancer       CMV enhancer: human cytomegalovirus immediate early enhancer
    358..561     +  promoter       CMV promoter: human cytomegalovirus (CMV) immediate early promoter
    584..609     +  misc_feature   MCS (fragment): multiple cloning site
    615..1967    +  CDS            GCaMP6f: improved fluorescent protein-based calcium sensor (Chen et al., 2013)
   1983..2066    +  CDS            large T antigen (fragment): large T antigen from SV40 (simian virus 40)
   2089..2210    +  polyA_signal   SV40 poly(A) signal: SV40 polyadenylation signal
   2244..2672    -  rep_origin     f1 ori (sequence partly withheld): f1 bacteriophage origin of replication; arrow indicates direction of (+) strand synthesis
   2699..2803    +  promoter       AmpR promoter: bla
   2805..3162    +  promoter       SV40 promoter: SV40 enhancer and early promoter
   3197..3991    +  CDS            NeoR/KanR: aminoglycoside phosphotransferase from Tn5; aph(3')-II (or nptII); confers resistance to neomycin, kanamycin, and G418 (Geneticin®)
   4012..4164    +  CDS            ble (fragment): BLE_KLEPN - Experimental evidence at protein level: Swiss-Prot protein existence level 1. Binding protein with a strong affinity to the bleomycin family of antibiotics. Binds to CL990; an antimitotic-antibiotic compound. From Klebsiella pneumoniae.
   4223..4270    +  polyA_signal   HSV TK poly(A) signal: herpes simplex virus thymidine kinase polyadenylation signal (Cole and Stacy, 1985)
   4361..4377    -  polyA_signal   bGH poly(A) signal (fragment): bovine growth hormone polyadenylation signal
   4599..5187    +  rep_origin     ori: high-copy-number ColE1/pMB1/pBR322/pUC origin of replication
