[The description below was written by a language model from this plasmid's Addgene catalogue record and pLannotate feature annotations shown in this document.]
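Description:
pCMV-GCaMP5G is a mammalian expression plasmid built on the Clontech pEGFP-N1 backbone, with the GCaMP5G coding sequence cloned between BglII and NotI so that it takes the place of the backbone's EGFP reporter. The sequenced plasmid is about 5.3 kb. It replicates in E. coli at high copy from a ColE1/pUC-type origin and also carries an f1 origin. A single NeoR/KanR (Tn5 aminoglycoside phosphotransferase) gene serves both hosts. The bacterial bla-type promoter drives it for kanamycin selection, and the SV40 enhancer/early promoter, with an HSV TK polyadenylation signal downstream, drives it for G418 selection in mammalian cells.

The payload is a 1,353 bp open reading frame under the human cytomegalovirus immediate early enhancer and promoter, terminated by the SV40 poly(A) signal. GCaMP5G is a single-wavelength, genetically encoded calcium indicator derived from GCaMP3 by the substitutions T302L, R303P and D380Y, and is described as giving an improved response. As in other GCaMPs, its parts come from jellyfish GFP, rat and chicken sources, consistent with the species listed. Calcium binding to the sensor domain changes the fluorescence of the GFP moiety. The protein carries N-terminal 6xHis, T7 epitope and Xpress tags.

The automated annotation labels this ORF as GCaMP6f, which probably reflects the close sequence similarity among GCaMP variants, and the catalogue identifies it as GCaMP5G. The short large T antigen, ble and bGH poly(A) fragments are probably backbone remnants or partial matches rather than functional elements. The plasmid is suited to transient or stable expression in cultured mammalian cells for imaging calcium dynamics, including neural activity. The depositors also point users to the later GCaMP6 series.
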