Addgene plasmid #31788: pCMV-GCaMP5G
Purpose: a single-wavelength GCaMP3-based calcium indicator with improved response. Please also see the GCaMP6s/m/f indicators.
Depositing lab: Douglas Kim & Loren Looger & GENIE Project. Depositing organization: HHMI, Janelia Research Campus. Publication: Optimization of a GCaMP calcium indicator for neural activity imaging. Akerboom J, Chen TW, Wardill TJ, Tian L, Marvin JS, Mutlu S, Calderon NC, Esposti F, Borghuis BG, Sun XR, Gordus A, Orger MB, Portugues R, Engert F, Macklin JJ, Filosa A, Aggarwal A, Kerr RA, Takagi R, Kracun S, Shigetomi E, Khakh BS, Baier H, Lagnado L, Wang SS, Bargmann CI, Kimmel BE, Jayaraman V, Svoboda K, Kim DS, Schreiter ER, Looger LL. J Neurosci. 2012 Oct 3;32(40):13819-40. doi: 10.1523/JNEUROSCI.2601-12.2012. PubMed 23035093.
Backbone
  Vector backbone: pEGFP-N1
  Backbone manufacturer: Clontech
  Backbone size w/o insert (bp): 3955
  Vector type: Mammalian Expression
  Selectable markers: Neomycin (select with G418)
Growth in bacteria
  Bacterial resistance: Kanamycin, 50 μg/mL
  Growth temperature: 37°C
  Growth strain: DH5alpha
  Copy number: High Copy
Gene/Insert
  Gene/Insert name: GCaMP5G (alt name: GCaMP3-T302L R303P D380Y)
  Species: R. norvegicus (rat), G. gallus (chicken); A. victoria (jellyfish)
  Insert size (bp): 1353
  Promoter: CMV
  Tag / fusion protein: 6xHis (N terminal on insert); T7 epitope (N terminal on insert); Xpress tag (N terminal on insert)
  Cloning method: Restriction Enzyme; 5′ cloning site BglII (not destroyed); 3′ cloning site NotI (not destroyed)
  Sequencing primers: 5′ CMV Forward; 3′ SV40pA-R
Resource information
  A portion of this plasmid was derived from a plasmid made by: Jasper Akerboom and Loren L. Looger
Terms and licenses: Academic/Nonprofit Terms; Industry Terms: Not Available to Industry
How to cite: pCMV-GCaMP5G was a gift from Douglas Kim & Loren Looger & GENIE Project (Addgene plasmid # 31788 ; http://n2t.net/addgene:31788 ; RRID:Addgene_31788)
