>Addgene plasmid #31788 | pCMV-GCaMP5G | addgene partial sequence | sequence record 50733 | SV40pA-R 5'-GAAATTTGTGATGCTATTGC-3'
CAACAACAATTGCATTCATTTTATGTTTCAGGTTCAGGGGGAGGTGTGGGAGGTTTTTTAAAGCAAGTAA
AACCTCTACAAATGTGGTATGGCTGATTATGATCTAGAGTCGCGGCCGCTCACTTCGCTGTCATCATTTG
TACAAACTCTTCGTAGTTTACCTGACCATCCCCATCGATGTCTGCTTCCCTGATCATTTCATCAACCTCT
TCATCTGTTAACTTCTCTCCAAGGTTTGTCATCACGTGGCGAAGCTCTGCTGCACTGATGTAGCCATTGC
CATCCTTATCAAACACACGGAACGCTTCTCTAATTTCTTCTTCACTGTCTGTGTATTTCATTTTTCTTGC
CATCATTGTCAGGAACTCAGGGAAGTCGATTGTGCCGTCACCGTCGGCATCTACTTCATTGATCATGTCC
TGCAGCTCTGCTTCTGTGGGGTTCTGCCCCAGAGACCGCATCACCGTCCCCAGCTCCTTGGTTGTTATTG
TCCCATCCCCGTCCTTGTCAAATAGGGAGAAAGCCTCTTTAAATTCTGCGATCTGCTCTTCAGTCAGTTG
GTCCGGCAGGTTGTACTCCAGCTTGTGCCCCAGGATGTTGCCGTCCTCCTTGAAGTCGATGCCCTTCAGC
TCGATGCGGTTCACCAGGGTGTCGCCCTCGAACTTCACCTCGGCGCGGGTCTTGTAGTTGCCGTCGTCCT
TGAAGAAGATGGTGCGCTCCTGGATGTAGCCTTCGGGCATGGCGGACTTGAAGAAGTCGTGCTGCTTCAT
GTGGTCGGGGTAGCGGCTGAAGCACTGCACGCCGT
