>Addgene plasmid #31788 | pCMV-GCaMP5G | addgene partial sequence | sequence record 58098 | CMV-F 5'-CGCAAATGGGCGGTAGGCGTG-3'
CTATATAAGCAGAGCTGGTTTAGTGAACCGTCAGATCCGCTAGCGCTACCGGACTCAGATCTCGCCACCA
TGGGTTCTCATCATCATCATCATCATGGTATGGCTAGCATGACTGGTGGACAGCAAATGGGTCGGGATCT
GTACGACGATGACGATAAGGATCTCGCCACCATGGTCGACTCATCACGTCGTAAGTGGAATAAGACAGGT
CACGCAGTCAGAGCTATAGGTCGGCTGAGCTCACTCGAGAACGTCTATATCAAGGCCGACAAGCAGAAGA
ACGGCATCAAGGCGAACTTCAAGATCCGCCACAACATCGAGGACGGCGGCGTGCAGCTCGCCTACCACTA
CCAGCAGAACACCCCCATCGGCGACGGCCCCGTGCTGCTGCCCGACAACCACTACCTGAGCGTGCAGTCC
AAACTTTCGAAAGACCCCAACGAGAAGCGCGATCACATGGTCCTGCTGGAGTTCGTGACCGCCGCCGGGA
TCACTCTCGGCATGGACGAGCTGTACAAGGGCGGTACCGGAGGGAGCATGGTGAGCAAGGGCGAGGAGCT
GTTCACCGGGGTGGTGCCCATCCTGGTCGAGCTGGACGGCGACGTAAACGGCCACAAGTTCAGCGTGTCC
GGCGAGGGTGAGGGCGATGCCACCTACGGCAAGCTGACCCTGAAGTTCATCTGCACCACCGGCAAGCTGC
CCGTGCCCTGGCCCACCCTCGTGACCACCCTGACCTACGGCGTGCAGTGCTTCAGCCGCTACCCCGACCA
CATGAAGCAGCACGACTTCTTCAAGTCCGCCATGCCCGAAGGCTACATCCAGGAGCGCACCATCTTCTTC
AAGGACGACGGCAACTACAAGACCCGCGCCGAGGTGAAGTTCGAGGGCGACACCCTGGTGAACCGCATCG
AGCTGAAGGGCATCGACTTCAAGGAGGACGGCAACATCCTGGGGCACAAGCTGGAGTACAACCTGCCGGA
CCA
