>Addgene plasmid #31788 | pCMV-GCaMP5G | addgene partial sequence | sequence record 60464 | EGFP-C 5'-CATGGTCCTGCTGGAGTTCGTG-3'
CTCTCGGCATGGACGAGCTGTACAAGGGCGGTACCGGAGGGAGCATGGTGAGCAAGGGCGAGGAGCTGTT
CACCGGGGTGGTGCCCATCCTGGTCGAGCTGGACGGCGACGTAAACGGCCACAAGTTCAGCGTGTCCGGC
GAGGGTGAGGGCGATGCCACCTACGGCAAGCTGACCCTGAAGTTCATCTGCACCACCGGCAAGCTGCCCG
TGCCCTGGCCCACCCTCGTGACCACCCTGACCTACGGCGTGCAGTGCTTCAGCCGCTACCCCGACCACAT
GAAGCAGCACGACTTCTTCAAGTCCGCCATGCCCGAAGGCTACATCCAGGAGCGCACCATCTTCTTCAAG
GACGACGGCAACTACAAGACCCGCGCCGAGGTGAAGTTCGAGGGCGACACCCTGGTGAACCGCATCGAGC
TGAAGGGCATCGACTTCAAGGAGGACGGCAACATCCTGGGGCACAAGCTGGAGTACAACCTGCCGGACCA
ACTGACTGAAGAGCAGATCGCAGAATTTAAAGAGGCTTTCTCCCTATTTGACAAGGACGGGGATGGGACA
ATAACAACCAAGGAGCTGGGGACGGTGATGCGGTCTCTGGGGCAGAACCCCACAGAAGCAGAGCTGCAGG
ACATGATCAATGAAGTAGATGCCGACGGTGACGGCACAATCGACTTCCCTGAGTTCCTGACAATGATGGC
AAGAAAAATGAAATACACAGACAGTGAAGAAGAAATTAGAGAAGCGTTCCGTGTGTTTGATAAGGATGGC
AATGGCTACATCAGTGCAGCAGAGCTTCGCCACGTGATGACAAACCTTGGAGAGAAGTTAACAGATGAAG
AGGTTGATGAAATGATCAGGGAAGCAGACATCGATGGGGATGGTCAGGTAAACTACGAAGAGTTTGTACA
AATGATGACAGCGAAGTGAGCGGCCGCGACTCTAGATCATAATCAGCCATACCACATTTGTAGAGGTTTT
ACTTGCTTTAAA
